Addgene plasmid #217084: pMV-Tc1-15_Xt
Purpose: Donor plasmid of Tc1-15_Xt Transposon
Depositing lab: Haoyi Wang. Depositing organization: Institute of Zoology, Chinese Academy of Sciences. Publication: Heterologous survey of 130 DNA transposons in human cells highlights their functional divergence and expands the genome engineering toolbox. Zhang T, Tan S, Tang N, Li Y, Zhang C, Sun J, Guo Y, Gao H, Cai Y, Sun W, Wang C, Fu L, Ma H, Wu Y, Hu X, Zhang X, Gee P, Yan W, Zhao Y, Chen Q, Guo B, Wang H, Zhang YE. Cell. 2024 Jul 11;187(14):3741-3760.e30. doi: 10.1016/j.cell.2024.05.007. Epub 2024 Jun 5. PubMed 38843831.
Backbone
  Vector backbone: pMV
  Vector type: Mammalian Expression
Growth in bacteria
  Bacterial resistance: Ampicillin, 100 μg/mL
  Growth temperature: 37°C
  Growth strain: DH5alpha
  Copy number: High Copy
Gene/Insert
  Gene/Insert name: TIRs of Tc1-15_Xt transposon (alt name: Tc1-15_Xt)
  Species: Synthetic
  Cloning method: Restriction Enzyme; 5′ cloning site Unknown (unknown if destroyed); 3′ cloning site Unknown (unknown if destroyed)
Terms and licenses: Academic/Nonprofit Terms; Industry Terms: Not Available to Industry
How to cite: pMV-Tc1-15_Xt was a gift from Haoyi Wang (Addgene plasmid # 217084 ; http://n2t.net/addgene:217084 ; RRID:Addgene_217084)
