[The description below was written by a language model from this plasmid's Addgene catalogue record and pLannotate feature annotations shown in this document.]
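Description:
pMV-Tc1-15_Xt is a 4,874-nt transposon donor plasmid built on the pMV backbone and catalogued as a mammalian expression vector. It is propagated in E. coli through a high-copy ColE1/pUC-type origin of replication and selected with ampicillin via the β-lactamase gene (AmpR) and its own promoter. A short residual lacZα fragment is also annotated, probably a remnant of the cloning vector.

The recorded insert is the pair of terminal inverted repeats (TIRs) of the Tc1-15_Xt DNA transposon, listed as synthetic. The automated feature table does not annotate the TIRs themselves, so their exact positions are not given, but unannotated stretches lie on either side of the mammalian cassette, which is consistent with the usual donor design in which the TIRs bracket the cargo. That cargo consists of the mouse PGK promoter driving a puromycin N-acetyltransferase coding sequence (annotated as a fragment, as would be expected if it lacks a stop codon), followed after a short gap by EGFP and a bovine growth hormone polyadenylation signal. The gap between PuroR and EGFP may hold a linker or self-cleaving peptide allowing both proteins to come from one transcript, but the record does not identify it.

No transposase gene is annotated on this plasmid, so the matching Tc1-15_Xt transposase would have to be supplied in trans, typically from a separate helper construct. The transposase recognises the TIRs, excises the cassette and integrates it into the host genome, and stable puromycin resistance and EGFP fluorescence then serve as readouts of transposition. The plasmid comes from a survey of DNA transposon activity in human cells aimed at expanding genome engineering tools.
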