Features (pLannotate 1.2.2; 8 found; start..end, strand, type, name):
    118..138     -  CDS            lacZα (fragment): LacZα fragment of β-galactosidase; lacZ fragment
    508..1007    +  promoter       PGK promoter: mouse phosphoglycerate kinase 1 promoter
   1032..1626    +  CDS            PuroR (fragment): puromycin N-acetyltransferase; pac from Streptomyces alboniger; confers resistance to puromycin
   1690..2409    +  CDS            EGFP: the original enhanced GFP (Yang et al., 1996) mammalian codon-optimized
   2437..2661    +  polyA_signal   bGH poly(A) signal: bovine growth hormone polyadenylation signal
   3176..3764    -  rep_origin     ori: high-copy-number ColE1/pMB1/pBR322/pUC origin of replication
   3935..4795    -  CDS            AmpR: β-lactamase; bla; confers resistance to ampicillin, carbenicillin, and related antibiotics
   4796..26      -  promoter       AmpR promoter (across the origin): bla
>Addgene plasmid #217084 | pMV-Tc1-15_Xt | addgene full sequence | sequence record 443542 | Addgene NGS Result
AAAAATAAACAAATAGGGGTTCCGCGCACATTTCCCCGAAAAGTGCCACCTGACGTCTAAGAAACCATTA
TTATCATGACATTAACCTATAAAAATAGGCGTATCACGAGGCCCTTTCGTTGTAAAACGACGGCCAGTCG
AACCACGCAATGCGTCTCGATCCGCAGTGTCTTGCGTCTCTAAGCTTTACACTGCTCAAAAAAATAAAGG
GAACACTTAAACAACACAATGTAACTCCAAGTCAATCACACTTCTGTGAAATCAAACTGTCCACTTAGGT
AGCAACACTGATTGACAATCAATTTCACATGCTGTTGTGCAAATGGAATAGACAACAGGTGGAAATTATA
GGCAATTAGCAAGACATCCCCAATAAAGGAGTGGTTCTGCAGGTGGTGACCACAGACCACTTCTCAGTTC
CTATGCTTTCTGGCTGATGTTTTGGTCACTTTTGAATGCTGGCGGTGCTTTCACTCTAGTGGTAGCACCG
GTGCTAGCAATTCTACCGGGTAGGGGAGGCGCTTTTCCCAAGGCAGTCTGGAGCATGCGCTTTAGCAGCC
CCGCTGGGCACTTGGCGCTACACAAGTGGCCTCTGGCCTCGCACACATTCCACATCCACCGGTAGGCGCC
AACCGGCTCCGTTCTTTGGTGGCCCCTTCGCGCCACCTTCTACTCCTCCCCTAGTCAGGAAGTTCCCCCC
CGCCCCGCAGCTCGCGTCGTGCAGGACGTGACAAATGGAAGTAGCACGTCTCACTAGTCTCGTGCAGATG
GACAGCACCGCTGAGCAATGGAAGCGGGTAGGCCTTTGGGGCAGCGGCCAATAGCAGCTTTGCTCCTTCG
CTTTCTGGGCTCAGAGGCTGGGAAGGGGTGGGTCCGGGGGCGGGCTCAGGGGCGGGCTCAGGGGCGGGGC
GGGCGCCCGAAGGTCCTCCGGAGGCCCGGCATTCTGCACGCTTCAAAAGCGCACGTCTGCCGCGCTGTTC
TCCTCTTCCTCATCTCCGGGCCTTTCGACCTGCAGCCAACGCCACCATGGGGACCGAGTACAAGCCCACG
GTGCGCCTCGCCACCCGCGACGACGTCCCCCGGGCCGTACGCACCCTCGCCGCCGCGTTCGCCGACTACC
CCGCCACGCGCCACACCGTCGACCCGGACCGCCACATCGAGCGGGTCACCGAGCTGCAAGAACTCTTCCT
CACGCGCGTCGGGCTCGACATCGGCAAGGTGTGGGTCGCGGACGACGGCGCCGCGGTGGCGGTCTGGACC
ACGCCGGAGAGCGTCGAAGCGGGGGCGGTGTTCGCCGAGATCGGCCCGCGCATGGCCGAGTTGAGCGGTT
CCCGGCTGGCCGCGCAGCAACAGATGGAAGGCCTCCTGGCGCCGCACCGGCCCAAGGAGCCCGCGTGGTT
CCTGGCCACCGTCGGCGTCTCGCCCGACCACCAGGGCAAGGGTCTGGGCAGCGCCGTCGTGCTCCCCGGA
GTGGAGGCGGCCGAGCGCGCCGGGGTGCCCGCCTTCCTGGAGACCTCCGCGCCCCGCAACCTCCCCTTCT
ACGAGCGGCTCGGCTTCACCGTCACCGCCGACGTCGAGGTGCCCGAAGGACCGCGCACCTGGTGCATGAC
CCGCAAGCCCGGTGCCATCGATGCCACTAACTTCTCCCTGTTGAAACAAGCAGGGGATGTCGAAGAGAAT
CCCGGGCCAATGGTGAGCAAGGGCGAGGAGCTGTTCACCGGGGTGGTGCCCATCCTGGTCGAGCTGGACG
GCGACGTAAACGGCCACAAGTTCAGCGTGTCCGGCGAGGGCGAGGGCGATGCCACCTACGGCAAGCTGAC
CCTGAAGTTCATCTGCACCACCGGCAAGCTGCCCGTGCCCTGGCCCACCCTCGTGACCACCCTGACCTAC
GGCGTGCAGTGCTTCAGCCGCTACCCCGACCACATGAAGCAGCACGACTTCTTCAAGTCCGCCATGCCCG
AAGGCTACGTCCAGGAGCGCACCATCTTCTTCAAGGACGACGGCAACTACAAGACCCGCGCCGAGGTGAA
GTTCGAGGGCGACACCCTGGTGAACCGCATCGAGCTGAAGGGCATCGACTTCAAGGAGGACGGCAACATC
CTGGGGCACAAGCTGGAGTACAACTACAACAGCCACAACGTCTATATCATGGCCGACAAGCAGAAGAACG
GCATCAAGGTGAACTTCAAGATCCGCCACAACATCGAGGACGGCAGCGTGCAGCTCGCCGACCACTACCA
GCAGAACACCCCCATCGGCGACGGCCCCGTGCTGCTGCCCGACAACCACTACCTGAGCACCCAGTCCGCC
CTGAGCAAAGACCCCAACGAGAAGCGCGATCACATGGTCCTGCTGGAGTTCGTGACCGCCGCCGGGATCA
CTCTCGGCATGGACGAGCTGTACAAGTAATTAATTAAGCTCGCTGATCAGCCTCGACTGTGCCTTCTAGT
TGCCAGCCATCTGTTGTTTGCCCCTCCCCCGTGCCTTCCTTGACCCTGGAAGGTGCCACTCCCACTGTCC
TTTCCTAATAAAATGAGGAAATTGCATCGCATTGTCTGAGTAGGTGTCATTCTATTCTGGGGGGTGGGGT
GGGGCAGGACAGCAAGGGGGAGGATTGGGAAGACAATAGCAGGCATGCTGGGGATGCGGTGGGCTCTATG
GCTTCTGAGGCGCGCCCTCGAGGCCTCATTTTGACTTGTTTTAAGGACATTACATCAAAGTTGGATCAGC
CTGTAGTGTTTTTTTCCACTTTAATTTTGAGTGTGACTCCAAATCCAGACCTCCATGGGTTGATAAATTT
GATTTCCATTGATAATTTTTGTGTGATTTTGTTGTCAGCACATTCAACTATGTAAAGAACGAAGTATTTA
ATAAGAATATTTCATTCATTCAGATCTAGGATGTCTTATTTTTGTGTTCCCTTTATTTTTTTGAGCAGTG
TAGGGCCCAGAGACGGAGTCACTGCCAACCGAGACGGTCATAGCTGTTTCCTGTGTGCCGCTTCCTCGCT
CACTGACTCGCTGCGCTCGGTCGTTCGGCTGCGGCGAGCGGTATCAGCTCACTCAAAGGCGGTAATACGG
TTACCCACAGAATCAGGGGATAACGCAGGAAAGAACATGTGAGCAAAAGGCCAGCAAAAGGCCAGGAACC
GTAAAAAGGCCGCGTTGCTGGCGTTTTTCCATAGGCTCCGCCCCCCTGACGAGCATCACAAAAATCGACG
CTCAAGTCAGAGGTGGCGAAACCCGACAGGACTATAAAGATACCAGGCGTTTCCCCCTGGAAGCTCCCTC
GTGCGCTCTCCTGTTCCGACCCTGCCGCTTACCGGATACCTGTCCGCCTTTCTCCCTTCGGGAAGCGTGG
CGCTTTCTCATAGCTCACGCTGTAGGTATCTCAGTTCGGTGTAGGTCGTTCGCTCCAAGCTGGGCTGTGT
GCACGAACCCCCCGTTCAGCCCGACCGCTGCGCCTTATCCGGTAACTATCGTCTTGAGTCCAACCCGGTA
AGACACGACTTATCGCCACTGGCAGCAGCCACTGGTAACAGGATTAGCAGAGCGAGGTATGTAGGCGGTG
CTACAGAGTTCTTGAAGTGGTGGCCTAACTACGGCTACACTAGAAGAACAGTATTTGGTATCTGCGCTCT
GCTGAAGCCAGTTACCTTCGGAAAAAGAGTTGGTAGCTCTTGATCCGGCAAACAAACCACCGCTGGTAGC
GGTGGTTTTTTTGTTTGCAAGCAGCAGATTACGCGCAGAAAAAAAGGATCTCAAGAAGATCCTTTGATCT
TTTCTACGGGGTCTGACGCTCAGTGGAACGAAAACTCACGTTAAGGGATTTTGGTCATGAGATTATCAAA
AAGGATCTTCACCTAGATCCTTTTAAATTAAAAATGAAGTTTTAAATCAATCTAAAGTATATATGAGTAA
ACTTGGTCTGACAGTTACCAATGCTTAATCAGTGAGGCACCTATCTCAGCGATCTGTCTCTTTCGTTCAT
CCATAGTTGCCTGACTCCCCGTCGTGTAGATAACTACGATACGGGAGGGCTTACCATCTGGCCCCAGTGC
TGCAATAATACCGCGGGACCCACGCTCACCGGCTCCAGATTTATCAGCAATAAACCAGCCAGCCGGAAGG
GCCGAGCGCAGAAGTGGTCCTGCAACTTTATCCGCCTCCATCCAGTCTATTAATTGTTGCCGGGAAGCTA
GAGTAAGTAGTTCGCCAGTTAATAGTTTGCGCAACGTTGTTGCCATCGCTACAGGCATCGTGGTATCACG
CTCGTCGTTTGGTATGGCTTCATTCAGCTCCGGTTCCCAACGATCAAGGCGAGTTACATGATCCCCCATG
TTGCGCAAAAAAGCGGTTAGCTCCTTCGGTCCTCCGATCGTTGTCAGAAGTAAGTTGGCCGCCGTGTTAT
CACTCATGGTTATGGCAGCACTACATAATTCTCTTACTGTCATGCCATCCGTAAGATGCTTTTCTGTGAC
TGGTGAGTACTCAACCAAGTCATTCTGAGAATAGTGTATGCGGCGACCGAGTTGCTCTTGCCCGGCGTCA
ATACGGGATAATACCGCGCCACATAGCAGAACTTTAAAAGTGCTCATCATTGGAAAACGTTCTTCGGGGC
GAAAACTCTCAAGGATCTTACCGCTGTTGAGATCCAGTTCGATGTAACCCACTCGTGCACCCAACTGATC
TTCAGCATCTTTTACTTTCACCAGCGTTTCTGGGTGAGCAAAAACAGGAAGGCAAAATGCCGCAAAAAAG
GGAATAAGGGCGACACGGAAATGTTGAATACTCATACTCTTCCTTTTTCAATATTATTGAAGCATTTATC
AGGGTTATTGTCTCATGAGCGGATACATATTTGAATGTATTTAG
